Addgene plasmid #47644: pAC-EsaR-I70V/D91G
Purpose: pAC-EsaR with a208g and a272g mutations in esaR
Depositing lab: Cynthia Collins. Depositing organization: Rensselaer Polytechnic Institute. Publication: Directed evolution of the quorum-sensing regulator EsaR for increased signal sensitivity. Shong J, Huang YM, Bystroff C, Collins CH. ACS Chem Biol. 2013 Apr 19;8(4):789-95. doi: 10.1021/cb3006402. Epub 2013 Feb 6. PubMed 23363022.
Backbone
  Vector backbone: pAC-EsaR
  Backbone size w/o insert (bp): 3880
  Total vector size (bp): 4652
  Vector type: Bacterial Expression, Synthetic Biology
Growth in bacteria
  Bacterial resistance: Chloramphenicol, 25 μg/mL
  Growth temperature: 37°C
  Growth strain: DH5alpha
  Copy number: High Copy
Gene/Insert
  Gene/Insert name: esaR-I70V/D91G
  Insert size (bp): 772
  Mutation: Changed Isoleucine 70 to Valine and Aspartic acid 91 to Glycine
  Promoter: Plac
  Cloning method: Restriction Enzyme; 5′ cloning site KpnI (not destroyed); 3′ cloning site BamHI (not destroyed)
  Sequencing primers: 5′ gattacgcgcagaccaaaacgatc; 3′ gttgaaggctctcaagggcatcg
Terms and licenses: Academic/Nonprofit Terms; Industry Terms: Not Available to Industry
Depositor comments: esaR-I70V/D91G (750 bp, indicated as lowercase letters in the partial sequence) is located between KpnI and BamHI sites in the same way as wt esaR in pAC-EsaR. Please see pAC-EsaR for lac promoter and terminator sequence information and plasmid map.
How to cite: pAC-EsaR-I70V/D91G was a gift from Cynthia Collins (Addgene plasmid # 47644 ; http://n2t.net/addgene:47644 ; RRID:Addgene_47644)
