[The description below was written by a language model from this plasmid's Addgene catalogue record.]
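Description:
pAC-EsaR-I70V/D91G is a bacterial expression plasmid used in synthetic biology, derived from the parent vector pAC-EsaR and totalling about 4.65 kb (a 3.88 kb backbone plus an insert of roughly 770 bp). It is propagated in standard E. coli cloning strains, is selected with chloramphenicol, and is listed as high copy. The record does not name the origin of replication and includes no feature table. For the lac promoter and terminator sequences and the plasmid map, it refers back to the parent pAC-EsaR entry.

The payload is a variant of esaR, which encodes a LuxR-family quorum-sensing transcriptional regulator that responds to an acyl-homoserine lactone signal. The coding sequence of about 750 bp sits between retained KpnI and BamHI sites, in the same position as the wild-type gene in the parent plasmid, and is transcribed from the Plac promoter. Two nucleotide substitutions, a208g and a272g, change isoleucine 70 to valine and aspartic acid 91 to glycine. No epitope tags or reporter genes are recorded.

The associated work describes directed evolution of EsaR for increased signal sensitivity, so this double mutant is presumably one of the variants recovered from or characterised in that effort, although the record does not state its specific phenotype. The plasmid would typically supply the engineered regulator in E. coli, for example for comparing its signal response with wild-type EsaR or for building quorum-sensing-controlled genetic circuits. Any EsaR-responsive promoter or reporter would have to be provided separately, since the record lists none on this construct.
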