>Addgene plasmid #47644 | pAC-EsaR-I70V/D91G | depositor partial sequence | sequence record 68153 | esaR-I70V/D91G between KpnI and BamHI in pAC-EsaR
GGTACCCATGATGTTCTCTTTCTTCCTTGAAAACCAAACAATAACGGATACGCTTCAGACTTACATACAG
AGAAAGTTATCTCCGCTGGGTAGTCCGGATTACGCTTACACTGTTGTGAGCAAAAAAAATCCTTCAAATG
TTCTGATTATTTCCAGTTATCCTGACGAATGGATTAGGTTATACCGCGCTAACAACTTTCAGCTGACCGA
TCCGGTTGTTCTCACGGCCTTTAAACGCACCTCGCCGTTTGCCTGGGATGAGAATATTACGCTGATGTCC
GGCCTGCGGTTCACCAAAATTTTCTCTTTATCCAAGCAATACAACATCGTTAACGGCTTTACCTATGTCC
TGCATGACCACATGAACAACCTTGCTCTGTTGTCCGTGATCATTAAAGGCAACGATCAGACTGCGCTGGA
GCAACGCCTTGCTGCCGAACAGGGCACGATGCAGATGCTGCTGATTGATTTTAACGAGCAGATGTACCGA
CTGGCAGGCACCGAAGGTGAACGAGCACCGGCGTTAAATCAGAGCGCGGACAAAACGATATTTTCCTCGC
GTGAAAATGAGGTGTTGTACTGGGCGAGTATGGGCAAAACCTATGCTGAGATTGCCGCTATTACGGGCAT
TTCTGTGAGTACCGTGAAGTTTCACATCAAGAATGTGGTCGTGAAACTGGGCGTCAGTAACGCCCGACAG
GCTATCAGACTGGGTGTAGAACTGGATCTTATCAGACCGGCAGCGTCAGCAGCAAGGTAGTGATAGGGAT
CC
