>Addgene plasmid #47644 | pAC-EsaR-I70V/D91G | addgene partial sequence | sequence record 70437 | Tet-internal-R 5'-aaggagctgactgggttgaag-3'
AGGCCCACCCGAAGGTGAGCCAGTGTGACTCTAGTAGAGAGCGTTCACCGACAAACAACAGATAAAACGA
AAGGCCCAGTCTTTCGACTGAGCCTTTCGTTTTATTTGATGCCTGGGGATCCTCACTACCTTGCTGCTGA
CGCTGCCGGTCTGATAAGATCCAGTTCTACACCCAGTCTGATAGCCTGTCGGGCGTTACTGACGCCCAGT
TTCACGACCACATTCTTGATGTGAAACTTCACGGTACTCACAGAAATGCCCGTAATAGCGGCAATCTCAG
CATAGGTTTTGCCCATACTCGCCCAGTACAACACCTCATTTTCACGCGAGGAAAATATCGTTTTGTCCGC
GCTCTGATTTAACGCCGGGGCTCGCTCGCCTTCGGTGCCTGCCAGTCGGTACATCTGCTCGTTAAAATCA
ATCAGCAGCATCTGCATCGTGCCCTGTTCGGCAGCAAGGCGTTGCTCCAGCGCAGTCTGATCGTTGCCTT
TAATGATCACGGACAACAGAGCAAGGTTGTTCATGTGGTCATGCAGGACATAGGTAAAGCCGTTAACGAT
GTTGTATTGCTTGGATAAAGAGAAAATTTTGGTGAACCGCAGGCCGGACATCAGCGTAATATTCTCATCC
CAGGCAAACGGCGAGGTGCGTTTAAAGGCCGTGAGAACAACCGGATCGGTCAGCTGAAAGTTGTTAGCGC
GGTATAACCTAATCCATTCGTCAGGATAACTGGAAATAATCAGAACATTTGAAGGATTTTTTTTGCTCAC
AACAGTGTAAGCGTAATCCGGACTACCC
