>Addgene plasmid #47644 | pAC-EsaR-I70V/D91G | addgene partial sequence | sequence record 70456 | p15A-F 5'-gattacgcgcagaccaaaac-3'
TTTCTAGACCAATACGCAAACCGCCTCTCCCCGCGCGTTGGCCGATTCATTAATGCAGCTGGCACGACAG
GTTTCCCGACTGGAAAGCGGGCAGTGAGCGCAACGCAATTAATGTGAGTTAGCTCACTCATTAGGCACCC
CAGGCTTTACACTTTATGCTTCCGGCTCGTATGTTGTGTGGAATTGTGAGCGGATAACAATTTCACACAG
GAAACATAAAGAGGAGAAAGGTACCCATGATGTTCTCTTTCTTCCTTGAAAACCAAACAATAACGGATAC
GCTTCAGACTTACATACAGAGAAAGTTATCTCCGCTGGGTAGTCCGGATTACGCTTACACTGTTGTGAGC
AAAAAAAATCCTTCAAATGTTCTGATTATTTCCAGTTATCCTGACGAATGGATTAGGTTATACCGCGCTA
ACAACTTTCAGCTGACCGATCCGGTTGTTCTCACGGCCTTTAAACGCACCTCGCCGTTTGCCTGGGATGA
GAATATTACGCTGATGTCCGGCCTGCGGTTCACCAAAATTTTCTCTTTATCCAAGCAATACAACATCGTT
AACGGCTTTACCTATGTCCTGCATGACCACATGAACAACCTTGCTCTGTTGTCCGTGATCATTAAAGGCA
ACGATCAGACTGCGCTGGAGCAACGCCTTGCTGCCGAACAGGGCACGATGCAGATGCTGCTGATTGATTT
TAACGAGCAGATGTACCGACTGGCAGGCACCGAAGGCGAGCGAGCCCCGGCGTTAAATCAGAGCGCGGAC
AAAACGATATTTTCCTCGCGTGAAAATGAG
